Addgene plasmid #58181: mTagBFP-mEGFP-FRET
Purpose: (Empty Backbone) Localization: Cytosolic FRET, Excitation: , Emission
Depositing lab: Michael Davidson. Depositing organization: Florida State University, Tallahassee.
Backbone
  Vector backbone: Unknown
  Vector type: Mammalian Expression
  Selectable markers: Neomycin (select with G418)
  Tag / fusion protein: mTagBFP; mEGFP
Growth in bacteria
  Bacterial resistance: Kanamycin, 50 μg/mL
  Growth temperature: 37°C
  Growth strain: DH5alpha
  Copy number: High Copy
Gene/Insert
  Gene/Insert name: None
  Tag / fusion protein: mTagBFP; mEGFP
Terms and licenses: Academic/Nonprofit Terms; Industry Terms
Depositor comments: FRET Indicator - Live and Fixed Cells.
How to cite: mTagBFP-mEGFP-FRET was a gift from Michael Davidson (Addgene plasmid # 58181 ; http://n2t.net/addgene:58181 ; RRID:Addgene_58181)
