[The description below was written by a language model from this plasmid's Addgene catalogue record and pLannotate feature annotations shown in this document.]
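Description:
mTagBFP-mEGFP-FRET is a 5.4 kb mammalian expression plasmid encoding a tandem fusion of two fluorescent proteins, intended as a cytosolic FRET indicator for live or fixed cells. The catalogue lists the backbone as unknown and classes the plasmid as an empty backbone with no separate insert. The feature table shows that the fluorescent-protein pair is itself the payload. The human cytomegalovirus immediate-early enhancer and promoter drive a blue fluorescent protein coding sequence (annotated as TagBFP, a monomeric protein derived from Entacmaea quadricolor). A short gap of about thirty nucleotides, presumably a linker, separates it from mEGFP, the mammalian codon-optimised enhanced GFP carrying the monomerising A206K mutation. A remnant of a multiple cloning site lies between the promoter and the first fluorophore, and an SV40 polyadenylation signal terminates the transcript. With the two fluorophores held close together in one polypeptide, the blue protein would be expected to act as donor and the green protein as acceptor. No targeting sequence is annotated, which fits the recorded cytosolic localisation. The excitation and emission fields in the record are blank.

A high-copy ColE1/pUC-type origin supports propagation in E. coli, and an f1 origin is also present. A single Tn5 aminoglycoside phosphotransferase gene (NeoR/KanR) sits behind both a bacterial bla promoter and the SV40 enhancer/early promoter, with an HSV TK polyadenylation signal downstream. This one cassette gives kanamycin resistance in bacteria and G418 resistance in mammalian cells. The short annotated fragments (RSF ori, large T antigen, ble, bGH poly(A)) are probably partial sequence matches rather than functional elements. Constructs of this type typically serve as linked donor–acceptor references in FRET imaging, although the record does not state a more specific use.
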