Features (pLannotate 1.2.2; 16 found; start..end, strand, type, name):
      1..47      +  rep_origin     RSF ori (fragment): Plasmids containing the RSF 1030 origin of replication can be propagated in E. coli cells that contain additional plasmids with compatible origins.
    115..418     +  enhancer       CMV enhancer: human cytomegalovirus immediate early enhancer
    419..622     +  promoter       CMV promoter: human cytomegalovirus (CMV) immediate early promoter
    645..688     +  misc_feature   MCS (fragment): multiple cloning site
    692..1390    +  CDS            TagBFP: TagBFP is a basic (constitutively fluorescent) blue fluorescent protein published in 2008, derived from Entacmaea quadricolor. It is reported to be a very rapidly-maturing monomer with very low acid sensitivity.
   1421..2140    +  CDS            mEGFP: enhanced GFP with monomerizing A206K mutation (Zacharias et al., 2002) mammalian codon-optimized
   2157..2240    +  CDS            large T antigen (fragment): large T antigen from SV40 (simian virus 40)
   2263..2384    +  polyA_signal   SV40 poly(A) signal: SV40 polyadenylation signal
   2418..2846    -  rep_origin     f1 ori (sequence partly withheld): f1 bacteriophage origin of replication; arrow indicates direction of (+) strand synthesis
   2873..2977    +  promoter       AmpR promoter: bla
   2979..3336    +  promoter       SV40 promoter: SV40 enhancer and early promoter
   3371..4165    +  CDS            NeoR/KanR: aminoglycoside phosphotransferase from Tn5; aph(3')-II (or nptII); confers resistance to neomycin, kanamycin, and G418 (Geneticin®)
   4186..4338    +  CDS            ble (fragment): BLE_KLEPN - Experimental evidence at protein level: Swiss-Prot protein existence level 1. Binding protein with a strong affinity to the bleomycin family of antibiotics. Binds to CL990; an antimitotic-antibiotic compound. From Klebsiella pneumoniae.
   4397..4444    +  polyA_signal   HSV TK poly(A) signal: herpes simplex virus thymidine kinase polyadenylation signal (Cole and Stacy, 1985)
   4535..4551    -  polyA_signal   bGH poly(A) signal (fragment): bovine growth hormone polyadenylation signal
   4773..5361    +  rep_origin     ori: high-copy-number ColE1/pMB1/pBR322/pUC origin of replication
>Addgene plasmid #58181 | mTagBFP-mEGFP-FRET | addgene full sequence | sequence record 218708 | Addgene NGS Result
TTCTTTCCTGCGTTATCCCCTGATTCTGTGGATAACCGTATTACCGCCATGCATTAGTTATTAATAGTAA
TCAATTACGGGGTCATTAGTTCATAGCCCATATATGGAGTTCCGCGTTACATAACTTACGGTAAATGGCC
CGCCTGGCTGACCGCCCAACGACCCCCGCCCATTGACGTCAATAATGACGTATGTTCCCATAGTAACGCC
AATAGGGACTTTCCATTGACGTCAATGGGTGGAGTATTTACGGTAAACTGCCCACTTGGCAGTACATCAA
GTGTATCATATGCCAAGTACGCCCCCTATTGACGTCAATGACGGTAAATGGCCCGCCTGGCATTATGCCC
AGTACATGACCTTATGGGACTTTCCTACTTGGCAGTACATCTACGTATTAGTCATCGCTATTACCATGGT
GATGCGGTTTTGGCAGTACATCAATGGGCGTGGATAGCGGTTTGACTCACGGGGATTTCCAAGTCTCCAC
CCCATTGACGTCAATGGGAGTTTGTTTTGGCACCAAAATCAACGGGACTTTCCAAAATGTCGTAACAACT
CCGCCCCATTGACGCAAATGGGCGGTAGGCGTGTACGGTGGGAGGTCTATATAAGCAGAGCTGGTTTAGT
GAACCGTCAGATCCGCTAGCGCTACCGGACTCAGATCTCGAGCTCAAGCTTCGAATTCACCATGAGCGAG
CTGATTAAGGAGAACATGCACATGAAGCTGTACATGGAGGGCACCGTGGACAACCATCACTTCAAGTGCA
CATCCGAGGGCGAAGGCAAGCCCTACGAGGGCACCCAGACCATGAGAATCAAGGTGGTCGAGGGCGGCCC
TCTCCCCTTCGCCTTCGACATCCTGGCTACTAGCTTCCTCTACGGCAGCAAGACCTTCATCAACCACACC
CAGGGCATCCCCGACTTCTTCAAGCAGTCCTTCCCTGAGGGCTTCACATGGGAGAGAGTCACCACATACG
AAGACGGGGGCGTGCTGACCGCTACCCAGGACACCAGCCTCCAGGACGGCTGCCTCATCTACAACGTCAA
GATCAGAGGGGTGAACTTCACATCCAACGGCCCTGTGATGCAGAAGAAAACACTCGGCTGGGAGGCCTTC
ACCGAGACGCTGTACCCCGCTGACGGCGGCCTGGAAGGCAGAAACGACATGGCCCTGAAGCTCGTGGGCG
GGAGCCATCTGATCGCAAACATCAAGACCACATATAGATCCAAGAAACCCGCTAAGAACCTCAAGATGCC
TGGCGTCTACTATGTGGACTACAGACTGGAAAGAATCAAGGAGGCCAACAACGAGACCTACGTCGAGCAG
CACGAGGTGGCAGTGGCCAGATACTGCGACCTCCCTAGCAAACTGGGGCACAAGCTTAATTCCGGACTCA
GATCCCCACCGGTCGCCACCATGGTGAGCAAGGGCGAGGAGCTGTTCACCGGGGTGGTGCCCATCCTGGT
CGAGCTGGACGGCGACGTAAACGGCCACAAGTTCAGCGTGTCCGGCGAGGGCGAGGGCGATGCCACCTAC
GGCAAGCTGACCCTGAAGTTCATCTGCACCACCGGCAAGCTGCCCGTGCCCTGGCCCACCCTCGTGACCA
CCCTGACCTACGGCGTGCAGTGCTTCAGCCGCTACCCCGACCACATGAAGCAGCACGACTTCTTCAAGTC
CGCCATGCCCGAAGGCTACGTCCAGGAGCGCACCATCTTCTTCAAGGACGACGGCAACTACAAGACCCGC
GCCGAGGTGAAGTTCGAGGGCGACACCCTGGTGAACCGCATCGAGCTGAAGGGCATCGACTTCAAGGAGG
ACGGCAACATCCTGGGGCACAAGCTGGAGTACAACTACAACAGCCACAACGTCTATATCATGGCCGACAA
GCAGAAGAACGGCATCAAGGTGAACTTCAAGATCCGCCACAACATCGAGGACGGCAGCGTGCAGCTCGCC
GACCACTACCAGCAGAACACCCCCATCGGCGACGGCCCCGTGCTGCTGCCCGACAACCACTACCTGAGCA
CCCAGTCCAAGCTGAGCAAAGACCCCAACGAGAAGCGCGATCACATGGTCCTGCTGGAGTTCGTGACCGC
CGCCGGGATCACTCTCGGCATGGACGAGCTGTACAAGTAAAGCGGCCGCGACTCTAGATCATAATCAGCC
ATACCACATTTGTAGAGGTTTTACTTGCTTTAAAAAACCTCCCACACCTCCCCCTGAACCTGAAACATAA
AATGAATGCAATTGTTGTTGTTAACTTGTTTATTGCAGCTTATAATGGTTACAAATAAAGCAATAGCATC
ACAAATTTCACAAATAAAGCATTTTTTTCACTGCATTCTAGTTGTGGTTTGTCCAAACTCATCAATGTAT
CTTAAGGCGTAAATTGTAAGCGTTAATATTTTGTTAAAATTCGCGTTAAATTTTTGTTAAATCAGCTCAT
TTTTTAACCAATAGGCCGAAATCGGCAAAATCCCTTATAAATCAAAAGAATAGACCGAGATAGGGT
[37 nt withheld, positions 2517-2553]
AAAGAACGTGGACTCCAACGTCAAAGG
[49 nt withheld, positions 2581-2629]
T
[91 nt withheld, positions 2631-2721]
G
[124 nt withheld, positions 2723-2846]
CAGGTGGCACTTTTCGGGGAAATGTGCGCGGAACCCCTATTTGTTTATTTTTCTAAATACATTCAAATAT
GTATCCGCTCATGAGACAATAACCCTGATAAATGCTTCAATAATATTGAAAAAGGAAGAGTCCTGAGGCG
GAAAGAACCAGCTGTGGAATGTGTGTCAGTTAGGGTGTGGAAAGTCCCCAGGCTCCCCAGCAGGCAGAAG
TATGCAAAGCATGCATCTCAATTAGTCAGCAACCAGGTGTGGAAAGTCCCCAGGCTCCCCAGCAGGCAGA
AGTATGCAAAGCATGCATCTCAATTAGTCAGCAACCATAGTCCCGCCCCTAACTCCGCCCATCCCGCCCC
TAACTCCGCCCAGTTCCGCCCATTCTCCGCCCCATGGCTGACTAATTTTTTTTATTTATGCAGAGGCCGA
GGCCGCCTCGGCCTCTGAGCTATTCCAGAAGTAGTGAGGAGGCTTTTTTGGAGGCCTAGGCTTTTGCAAA
GATCGATCAAGAGACAGGATGAGGATCGTTTCGCATGATTGAACAAGATGGATTGCACGCAGGTTCTCCG
GCCGCTTGGGTGGAGAGGCTATTCGGCTATGACTGGGCACAACAGACAATCGGCTGCTCTGATGCCGCCG
TGTTCCGGCTGTCAGCGCAGGGGCGCCCGGTTCTTTTTGTCAAGACCGACCTGTCCGGTGCCCTGAATGA
ACTGCAAGACGAGGCAGCGCGGCTATCGTGGCTGGCCACGACGGGCGTTCCTTGCGCAGCTGTGCTCGAC
GTTGTCACTGAAGCGGGAAGGGACTGGCTGCTATTGGGCGAAGTGCCGGGGCAGGATCTCCTGTCATCTC
ACCTTGCTCCTGCCGAGAAAGTATCCATCATGGCTGATGCAATGCGGCGGCTGCATACGCTTGATCCGGC
TACCTGCCCATTCGACCACCAAGCGAAACATCGCATCGAGCGAGCACGTACTCGGATGGAAGCCGGTCTT
GTCGATCAGGATGATCTGGACGAAGAGCATCAGGGGCTCGCGCCAGCCGAACTGTTCGCCAGGCTCAAGG
CGAGCATGCCCGACGGCGAGGATCTCGTCGTGACCCATGGCGATGCCTGCTTGCCGAATATCATGGTGGA
AAATGGCCGCTTTTCTGGATTCATCGACTGTGGCCGGCTGGGTGTGGCGGACCGCTATCAGGACATAGCG
TTGGCTACCCGTGATATTGCTGAAGAGCTTGGCGGCGAATGGGCTGACCGCTTCCTCGTGCTTTACGGTA
TCGCCGCTCCCGATTCGCAGCGCATCGCCTTCTATCGCCTTCTTGACGAGTTCTTCTGAGCGGGACTCTG
GGGTTCGAAATGACCGACCAAGCGACGCCCAACCTGCCATCACGAGATTTCGATTCCACCGCCGCCTTCT
ATGAAAGGTTGGGCTTCGGAATCGTTTTCCGGGACGCCGGCTGGATGATCCTCCAGCGCGGGGATCTCAT
GCTGGAGTTCTTCGCCCACCCTAGGGGGAGGCTAACTGAAACACGGAAGGAGACAATACCGGAAGGAACC
CGCGCTATGACGGCAATAAAAAGACAGAATAAAACGCACGGTGTTGGGTCGTTTGTTCATAAACGCGGGG
TTCGGTCCCAGGGCTGGCACTCTGTCGATACCCCACCGAGACCCCATTGGGGCCAATACGCCCGCGTTTC
TTCCTTTTCCCCACCCCACCCCCCAAGTTCGGGTGAAGGCCCAGGGCTCGCAGCCAACGTCGGGGCGGCA
GGCCCTGCCATAGCCTCAGGTTACTCATATATACTTTAGATTGATTTAAAACTTCATTTTTAATTTAAAA
GGATCTAGGTGAAGATCCTTTTTGATAATCTCATGACCAAAATCCCTTAACGTGAGTTTTCGTTCCACTG
AGCGTCAGACCCCGTAGAAAAGATCAAAGGATCTTCTTGAGATCCTTTTTTTCTGCGCGTAATCTGCTGC
TTGCAAACAAAAAAACCACCGCTACCAGCGGTGGTTTGTTTGCCGGATCAAGAGCTACCAACTCTTTTTC
CGAAGGTAACTGGCTTCAGCAGAGCGCAGATACCAAATACTGTTCTTCTAGTGTAGCCGTAGTTAGGCCA
CCACTTCAAGAACTCTGTAGCACCGCCTACATACCTCGCTCTGCTAATCCTGTTACCAGTGGCTGCTGCC
AGTGGCGATAAGTCGTGTCTTACCGGGTTGGACTCAAGACGATAGTTACCGGATAAGGCGCAGCGGTCGG
GCTGAACGGGGGGTTCGTGCACACAGCCCAGCTTGGAGCGAACGACCTACACCGAACTGAGATACCTACA
GCGTGAGCTATGAGAAAGCGCCACGCTTCCCGAAGGGAGAAAGGCGGACAGGTATCCGGTAAGCGGCAGG
GTCGGAACAGGAGAGCGCACGAGGGAGCTTCCAGGGGGAAACGCCTGGTATCTTTATAGTCCTGTCGGGT
TTCGCCACCTCTGACTTGAGCGTCGATTTTTGTGATGCTCGTCAGGGGGGCGGAGCCTATGGAAAAACGC
CAGCAACGCGGCCTTTTTACGGTTCCTGGCCTTTTGCTGGCCTTTTGCTCACATG
